>Addgene plasmid #152748 | pGBW-m4133716 | depositor full sequence | sequence record 295760 | Full Sequence
CACCATGAAGATCATTTTGTTCCTGGCTCTTATAACTCTCGCCACCTGTGAGCTGTACCACTATCAGGAA
TGCGTTAGGGGTACGACAGTGCTCTTAAAAGAGCCTTGCTCATCGGGCACCTATGAAGGGAATAGCCCGT
TTCATCCCCTGGCAGATAACAAGTTTGCGCTAACATGTTTCAGTACTCAATTTGCCTTCGCTTGCCCAGA
CGGAGTCAAACACGTATACCAGCTGAGAGCACGGTCTGTCTCCCCCAAGTTATTCATCCGCCAGGAGGAA
GTGCAAGAGCTCTACAGCCCAATTTTTCTTATAGTTGCCGCTATCGTGTTCATTACCCTGTGTTTTACTC
TCAAACGTAAGACAGAAGAAAACCTTTACTTTCAGTCGATGAGTGACAAAATCATTCATCTAACCGATGA
CTCCTTTGATACAGACGTGTTGAAGGCCGATGGTGCGATACTGGTAGATTTCTGGGCTGAATGGTGTGGC
CCGTGCAAGATGATCGCACCCATTCTGGACGAGATCGCCGACGAGTATCAAGGAAAATTAACTGTCGCTA
AGCTTAATATAGATCAGAACCCAGGGACGGCACCTAAATACGGCATCAGGGGAATACCTACCCTCCTGCT
CTTTAAGAATGGGGAAGTTGCCGCGACAAAAGTGGGAGCCCTGTCTAAGGGCCAGCTAAAAGAGTTCTTG
GACGCTAACCTGGCAGGTTCAGGCTCGGGGCACATGCACCATCACCATCACCATAGCAGCGGGCTCGTGC
CACGCGGCTAAGGATCCGCAGGCCTCTGCTAGCTTGACTGACTGAGATACAGCGTACCTTCAGCTCACAG
ACATGATAAGATACATTGATGAGTTTGGACAAACCACAACTAGAATGCAGTGAAAAAAATGCTTTATTTG
TGAAATTTGTGATGCTATTGCTTTATTTGTAACCATTATAAGCTGCAATAAACAAGTTAACAACAACAAT
TGCATTCATTTTATGTTTCAGGTTCAGGGGGAGGTGTGGGAGGTTTTTTAAAGCAAGTAAAACCTCTACA
AATGTGGTATTGGCCCATCTCTATCGGTATCGTAGCATAACCCCTTGGGGCCTCTAAACGGGTCTTGAGG
GGTTTTTTGTGCCCCTCGGGCCGGATTGCTATCTACCGGCATTGGCGCAGAAAAAAATGCCTGATGCGAC
GCTGCGCGTCTTATACTCCCACATATGCCAGATTCAGCAACGGATACGGCTTCCCCAACTTGCCCACTTC
CATACGTGTCCTCCTTACCAGAAATTTATCCTTAAGGTCGTCAGCTATCCTGCAGGCGATCTCTCGATTT
CGATCAAGACATTCCTTTAATGGTCTTTTCTGGACACCACTAGGGGTCAGAAGTAGTTCATCAAACTTTC
TTCCCTCCCTAATCTCATTGGTTACCTTGGGCTATCGAAACTTAATTAACCAGTCAAGTCAGCTACTTGG
CGAGATCGACTTGTCTGGGTTTCGACTACGCTCAGAATTGCGTCAGTCAAGTTCGATCTGGTCCTTGCTA
TTGCACCCGTTCTCCGATTACGAGTTTCATTTAAATCATGTGAGCAAAAGGCCAGCAAAAGGCCAGGAAC
CGTAAAAAGGCCGCGTTGCTGGCGTTTTTCCATAGGCTCCGCCCCCCTGACGAGCATCACAAAAATCGAC
GCTCAAGTCAGAGGTGGCGAAACCCGACAGGACTATAAAGATACCAGGCGTTTCCCCCTGGAAGCTCCCT
CGTGCGCTCTCCTGTTCCGACCCTGCCGCTTACCGGATACCTGTCCGCCTTTCTCCCTTCGGGAAGCGTG
GCGCTTTCTCATAGCTCACGCTGTAGGTATCTCAGTTCGGTGTAGGTCGTTCGCTCCAAGCTGGGCTGTG
TGCACGAACCCCCCGTTCAGCCCGACCGCTGCGCCTTATCCGGTAACTATCGTCTTGAGTCCAACCCGGT
AAGACACGACTTATCGCCACTGGCAGCAGCCACTGGTAACAGGATTAGCAGAGCGAGGTATGTAGGCGGT
GCTACAGAGTTCTTGAAGTGGTGGCCTAACTACGGCTACACTAGAAGAACAGTATTTGGTATCTGCGCTC
TGCTGAAGCCAGTTACCTTCGGAAAAAGAGTTGGTAGCTCTTGATCCGGCAAACAAACCACCGCTGGTAG
CGGTGGTTTTTTTGTTTGCAAGCAGCAGATTACGCGCAGAAAAAAAGGATCTCAAGAAGATCCTTTGATC
TTTTCTACGGGGTCTGACGCTCAGTGGAACGAAAACTCACGTTAAGGGATTTTGGTCATGAGATTATCAA
AAAGGATCTTCACCTAGATCCTTTTAAATTAAAAATGAAGTTTTAAATCAATCTAAAGTATATATGAGTA
AACTTGGTCTGACAGTTACCAATGCTTAATCAGTGAGGCACCTATCTCAGCGATCTGTCTATTTCGTTCA
TCCATAGTTGCATTTAAATTTCCGAACTCTCCAAGGCCCTCGTCGGAAAATCTTCAAACCTTTCGTCCGA
TCCATCTTGCAGGCTACCTCTCGAACGAACTATCGCAAGTCTCTTGGCCGGCCTTGCGCCTTGGCTATTG
CTTGGCAGCGCCTATCGCCAGGTATTACTCCAATCCCGAATATCCGAGATCGGGATCACCCGAGAGAAGT
TCAACCTACATCCTCAATCCCGATCTATCCGAGATCCGAGGAATATCGAAATCGGGGCGCGCCTGGCCTC
CGCGCCGGGTTTTGGCGCCTCCCGCGGGCGCCCCCCTCGTCACGGCGAGCGCTGCCACGTCAGACGAAGG
GCGCAGGAGCGTCCTGATCCTTCCGCCCGGACGCTCAGGACAGCGGCCCGCTGCTCATAAGACTCGGCCT
TAGAACCCCAGTATCAGCAGAAGGACATTTTAGGACGGGACTTGGGTGACTCTAGGGCACTGGTTTTCTT
TCCAGAGAGCGGAACAGGCGAGGAAAAGTAGTCCCTTCTCGGCGATTCTGCGGAGGGATCTCCGTGGGGC
GGTGAACGCCGATGATTATATAAGGACGCGCCGGGTGTGGCACAGCTAGTTCCGTCGCAGCCGGGATTTG
GGTCGCGGTTCTTGTTTGTGGATCGCTGTGATCGTCACTTGGTGAGTAGCGGGCTGCTGGGCTGGCCGGG
GCTTTCGTGGCCGCCGGGCCGCTCGGTGGGACGGAAGCGTGTGGAGAGACCGCCAAGGGCTGTAGTCTGG
GTCCGCGAGCAAGGTTGCCCTGAACTGGGGGTTGGGGGGAGCGCAGCAAAATGGCGGCTGTTCCCGAGTC
TTGAATGGAAGACGCTTGTGAGGCGGGCTGTGAGGTCGTTGAAACAAGGTGGGGGGCATGGTGGGCGGCA
AGAACCCAAGGTCTTGAGCCCTTCGCTAATGCGGGAAAGCTCTTATTCGGGTGAGATGGGCTGGGCACCA
TCTGGGGACCCTGACGTGAAGTTTGTCACTGACTGGAGAACTCGGTTTGTCGTCTGTTGCGGGGGCGGCA
GTTATGGCGGTGCCGTTGGGCAGTGCACCCGTACCTTTGGGAGCGCGCGCCCTCGTCGTGTCGTGACGTC
ACCCGTTCTGTTGGCTTATAATGCAGGGTGGGGCCACCTGCCGGTAGGTGTGCGGTAGGCTTTTCTCCGT
CGCAGGACGCAGGGTTCGGGCCTAGGGTAGGCTCTCCTGAATCGACAGGCGCCGGACCTCTGGTGAGGGG
AGGGATAAGTGAGGCGTCAGTTTCTTTGGTCGGTTTTATGTACCTATCTTCTTAAGTAGCTGAAGCTCCG
GTTTTGAACTATGCGCTCGGGGTTGGCGAGTGTGTTTTGTGAAGTTTTTTAGGCACCTTTTGAAATGTAA
TCATTTGGGTCAATATGTAATTTTCAGTGTTAGACTTGTAAATTGTCCGCTAAATTCTGGCCGTTTTTGG
CTTTTTTGTTAGACAACATGGGTAAAAAGCCTGAACTCACCGCGACGTCTGTCGAGAAGTTTCTGATCGA
AAAGTTCGACAGCGTCTCCGACCTGATGCAGCTCTCGGAGGGCGAAGAATCTCGTGCTTTCAGCTTCGAT
GTAGGAGGGCGTGGATATGTCCTGCGGGTAAATAGCTGCGCCGATGGTTTCTACAAAGATCGTTATGTTT
ATCGGCACTTTGCATCCGCCGCGCTCCCGATTCCGGAAGTGCTTGACATTGGGGAGTTCAGCGAGAGCCT
GACCTATTGCATCTCCCGCCGTGCACAGGGTGTCACGTTGCAAGACCTGCCTGAAACCGAACTGCCCGCT
GTTCTGCAGCCGGTCGCGGAGGCAATGGATGCCATCGCTGCCGCCGATCTTAGCCAGACGAGCGGGTTCG
GCCCATTCGGACCGCAAGGAATCGGTCAATACACTACATGGCGTGATTTCATATGCGCGATTGCTGATCC
CCATGTGTATCACTGGCAAACTGTGATGGACGACACCGTCAGTGCGTCCGTCGCGCAGGCTCTCGATGAG
CTGATGCTTTGGGCCGAGGACTGCCCCGAAGTCCGGCACCTCGTGCACGCGGATTTCGGCTCCAACAATG
TCCTGACGGACAATGGCCGCATAACAGCGGTCATTGACTGGAGCGAGGCGATGTTCGGGGATTCCCAATA
CGAGGTCGCCAACATCTTCTTCTGGAGGCCGTGGTTGGCTTGTATGGAGCAGCAGACGCGCTACTTCGAG
CGGAGGCATCCGGAGCTTGCAGGATCGCCCCGGCTCCGGGCGTATATGCTCCGCATTGGTCTTGACCAAC
TCTATCAGAGCTTGGTTGACGGCAATTTCGATGATGCAGCTTGGGCGCAGGGTCGATGCGACGCAATCGT
CCGATCCGGAGCCGGGACTGTCGGGCGTACACAAATCGCCCGCAGAAGCGCCGCCGTCTGGACCGATGGC
TGTGTAGAAGTACTCGCCGATAGTGGAAACCGACGCCCCAGCACTCGTCCGAGGGCAAAGGAATAAGCTA
GTATGTAAGCCTAGTCTTAGATAATAAAATCGCTATCCATCGAAGATGGATGTGTGTTGGTTTTTTGTGT
GTGTAACGCTAGGCGCGCCTGGTGTACCGAGAACGATCCTCTCAGTGCGAGTCTCGACGATCCATATCGT
TGCTTGGCAGTCAGCCAGTCGGAATCCAGCTTGGGACCCAGGAAGTCCAATCGTCAGATATTGTACTCAA
GCCTGGTCACGGCAGCGTACCGATCTGTTTAAACCTAGATATTGATAGTCTGATCGGTCAACGTATAATC
GAGTCCTAGCTTTTGCAAACATCTATCAAGAGACAGGATCAGCAGGAGGCTTTCGCATGAGTATTCAACA
TTTCCGTGTCGCCCTTATTCCCTTTTTTGCGGCATTTTGCCTTCCTGTTTTTGCTCACCCAGAAACGCTG
GTGAAAGTAAAAGATGCTGAAGATCAGTTGGGTGCGCGAGTGGGTTACATCGAACTGGATCTCAACAGCG
GTAAGATCCTTGAGAGTTTTCGCCCCGAAGAACGCTTTCCAATGATGAGCACTTTTAAAGTTCTGCTATG
TGGCGCGGTATTATCCCGTATTGACGCCGGGCAAGAGCAACTCGGTCGCCGCATACACTATTCTCAGAAT
GACTTGGTTGAGTATTCACCAGTCACAGAAAAGCATCTTACGGATGGCATGACAGTAAGAGAATTATGCA
GTGCTGCCATAACCATGAGTGATAACACTGCGGCCAACTTACTTCTGACAACGATTGGAGGACCGAAGGA
GCTAACCGCTTTTTTGCACAACATGGGGGATCATGTAACTCGCCTTGATCGTTGGGAACCGGAGCTGAAT
GAAGCCATACCAAACGACGAGCGTGACACCACGATGCCTGTAGCAATGGCAACAACCTTGCGTAAACTAT
TAACTGGCGAACTACTTACTCTAGCTTCCCGGCAACAGTTGATAGACTGGATGGAGGCGGATAAAGTTGC
AGGACCACTTCTGCGCTCGGCCCTTCCGGCTGGCTGGTTTATTGCTGATAAATCTGGAGCCGGTGAGCGT
GGGTCTCGCGGTATCATTGCAGCACTGGGGCCAGATGGTAAGCCCTCCCGTATCGTAGTTATCTACACGA
CGGGGAGTCAGGCAACTATGGATGAACGAAATAGACAGATCGCTGAGATAGGTGCCTCACTGATTAAGCA
TTGGTAACCGATTCTAGGTGCATTGGCGCAGAAAAAAATGCCTGATGCGACGCTGCGCGTCTTATACTCC
CACATATGCCAGATTCAGCAACGGATACGGCTTCCCCAACTTGCCCACTTCCATACGTGTCCTCCTTACC
AGAAATTTATCCTTAAGATCGTTTAAACTCGACTCTGGCTCTATCGAATCTCCGTCGTTTCGAGCTTACG
CGAACAGCCGTGGCGCTCATTTGCTCGTCGGGCATCGAATCTCGTCAGCTATCGTCAGCTTACCTTTTTG
GCAGCGATCGCGGCTCCCGACATCTTGGACCATTAGCTCCACAGGTATCTTCTTCCCTCTAGTGGTCATA
ACAGCAGCTTCAGCTACCTCTCAATTCAAAAAACCCCTCAAGACCCGTTTAGAGGCCCCAAGGGGTTATG
CTATCAATCGTTGCGTTACACACACAAAAAACCAACACACATCCATCTTCGATGGATAGCGATTTTATTA
TCTAACTGCTGATCGAGTGTAGCCAGATCTAGTAATCAATTACGGGGTCATTAGTTCATAGCCCATATAT
GGAGTTCCGCGTTACATAACTTACGGTAAATGGCCCGCCTGGCTGACCGCCCAACGACCCCCGCCCATTG
ACGTCAATAATGACGTATGTTCCCATAGTAACGCCAATAGGGACTTTCCATTGACGTCAATGGGTGGAGT
ATTTACGGTAAACTGCCCACTTGGCAGTACATCAAGTGTATCATATGCCAAGTACGCCCCCTATTGACGT
CAATGACGGTAAATGGCCCGCCTGGCATTATGCCCAGTACATGACCTTATGGGACTTTCCTACTTGGCAG
TACATCTACGTATTAGTCATCGCTATTACCATGCTGATGCGGTTTTGGCAGTACATCAATGGGCGTGGAT
AGCGGTTTGACTCACGGGGATTTCCAAGTCTCCACCCCATTGACGTCAATGGGAGTTTGTTTTGGCACCA
AAATCAACGGGACTTTCCAAAATGTCGTAACAACTCCGCCCCATTGACGCAAATGGGCGGTAGGCGTGTA
CGGTGGGAGGTCTATATAAGCAGAGCTGGTTTAGTGAACCGTCAGATCAGATCTTTGTCGATCCTACCAT
CCACTCGACACACCCGCCAGCGGCCGC
Features (pLannotate 1.2.2; 21 found; start..end, strand, type, name):
      5..367     +  CDS            NS7A_SARS2: Experimental evidence at protein level: Swiss-Prot protein existence level 1. Plays a role as antagonist of host tetherin (BST2), disrupting its antiviral effect. Acts by binding to BST2 thereby interfering with its glycosylation. May suppress small interfering RNA (siRNA). May bind to host ITGAL, thereby playing a role in attachment or modulation of leukocytes. From Severe acute respiratory syndrome coronavirus 2 (2019-nCoV) (SARS-CoV-2).
    389..715     +  CDS            trxA: THIO_ECO57 - Experimental evidence at protein level: Swiss-Prot protein existence level 1. Participates in various redox reactions through the reversible oxidation of its active center dithiol to a disulfide and catalyzes dithiol-disulfide exchange reactions. From Escherichia coli O157:H7.
    737..754     +  CDS            6xHis: 6xHis affinity tag
    847..968     -  polyA_signal   SV40 poly(A) signal: SV40 polyadenylation signal
    991..1060    -  CDS            large T antigen (fragment): large T antigen from SV40 (simian virus 40)
   1083..1129    +  terminator     T7 terminator: transcription terminator for bacteriophage T7 RNA polymerase
   1159..1295    +  terminator     rrnG terminator: transcription terminator from the E. coli ribosomal RNA rrnG operon (Albrechtsen et al., 1991)
   1340..1411    +  misc_feature   3' β-globin insulator: insulator downstream of the human β-globin locus (Farrell et al., 2002)
   1637..2225    -  rep_origin     ori: high-copy-number ColE1/pMB1/pBR322/pUC origin of replication
   2397..2461    -  CDS            bla(M) (fragment): β-lactamase lacking the signal sequence; bla(M); allows cytosolic expression of β-lactamase
   2725..3934    +  promoter       UbC promoter: human ubiquitin C promoter
   3944..4965    +  CDS            HygR (fragment): hygromycin B phosphotransferase confers resistance to hygromycin
   4993..5041    +  polyA_signal   poly(A) signal: synthetic polyadenylation signal
   5307..6167    +  CDS            AmpR: β-lactamase; bla; confers resistance to ampicillin, carbenicillin, and related antibiotics
   6180..6316    +  terminator     rrnG terminator: transcription terminator from the E. coli ribosomal RNA rrnG operon (Albrechtsen et al., 1991)
   6461..6532    +  misc_feature   5' β-globin insulator: insulator upstream of the human β-globin locus (Farrell et al., 2002)
   6537..6583    -  terminator     T7 terminator: transcription terminator for bacteriophage T7 RNA polymerase
   6601..6649    -  polyA_signal   poly(A) signal: synthetic polyadenylation signal
   6730..7033    +  enhancer       CMV enhancer: human cytomegalovirus immediate early enhancer
   7106..7123    -  promoter       CMV promoter (fragment): human cytomegalovirus (CMV) immediate early promoter
   7186..7237    +  promoter       CMVd2 promoter: truncated human cytomegalovirus (CMV) immediate early promoter that yields moderately reduced expression relative to the full-length promoter
