[The description below was written by a language model from this plasmid's Addgene catalogue record and pLannotate feature annotations shown in this document.]
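Description:
pGBW-m4133716 is a mammalian expression plasmid for the wild-type ORF7a accessory protein of SARS-CoV-2, built on the pTwist_CMV_Hygro_6 backbone. It is maintained in E. coli through a high-copy ColE1/pUC-type origin and an AmpR β-lactamase gene conferring ampicillin resistance. For selection in mammalian cells it carries a separate cassette in which the human ubiquitin C promoter drives hygromycin B phosphotransferase, followed by a synthetic polyadenylation signal.

The ORF7a coding sequence sits at the start of the sequence record, downstream of the CMV immediate-early enhancer and promoter elements annotated at the end of the circular map. It is followed in the same orientation by E. coli thioredoxin (trxA), matching the catalogue entry of a C-terminal, TEV-cleavable TRX fusion supplied by the backbone. The TEV site itself is not annotated, although a short gap between the ORF7a and trxA features could accommodate it. The feature table also detects a 6xHis tag just after trxA, which the catalogue fields do not mention and which would allow affinity purification or detection. An SV40 polyadenylation signal lies downstream of the fusion, though it is annotated on the opposite strand. The expression unit is bracketed by bacterial transcription terminators (T7 and rrnG) and short β-globin insulator elements, which help isolate it from neighbouring transcription.

ORF7a is annotated as an antagonist of the host restriction factor tetherin (BST2). The record supports use of this plasmid for transient or hygromycin-selected expression of tagged ORF7a in mammalian cells, but gives no more specific application.
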