Addgene plasmid #152748: pGBW-m4133716
Purpose: Mammalian expression plasmid for SARS-CoV-2 ORF7a protein
Depositing lab: Ginkgo Bioworks & Benjie Chen. Depositing organization: Ginkgo Bioworks.
Backbone
  Vector backbone: pTwist_CMV_Hygro_6
  Backbone size w/o insert (bp): 6525
  Vector type: Mammalian Expression
  Selectable markers: Hygromycin
Growth in bacteria
  Bacterial resistance: Ampicillin, 100 μg/mL
  Growth temperature: 37°C
  Growth strain: DH5alpha
  Copy number: High Copy
Gene/Insert
  Gene/Insert name: SARS-CoV-2 ORF7a protein
  Species: Severe acute respiratory syndrome coronavirus 2
  Insert size (bp): 359
  Mutation: wt
  Entrez Gene: ORF7a (a.k.a. GU280_gp07)
  Promoter: CMV
  Tag / fusion protein: Cleavable TEV;TRX (C terminal on backbone)
  Cloning method: Unknown
Resource information
  A portion of this plasmid was derived from a plasmid made by: GinkgoBioworks
Depositor comments: NCBI reference sequence: YP_009724395.1
How to cite: pGBW-m4133716 was a gift from Ginkgo Bioworks & Benjie Chen (Addgene plasmid # 152748 ; http://n2t.net/addgene:152748 ; RRID:Addgene_152748)
